Addgene plasmid #183253: pcDNA3.1(-) HuTF-Fc-His tag
Purpose: Soluble expression of the extracellular domains of human tissue factor (TF)-Fc
Depositing lab: Alexander McLellan. Depositing organization: University of Otago.
Backbone
  Vector backbone: pcDNA3.1
  Vector type: Mammalian Expression
  Selectable markers: Neomycin (select with G418)
Growth in bacteria
  Bacterial resistance: Ampicillin, 100 μg/mL
  Growth temperature: 37°C
  Growth strain: DH5alpha
  Copy number: High Copy
Gene/Insert
  Gene/Insert name: Tissue factor
  Species: H. sapiens (human)
  Entrez Gene: F3 (a.k.a. CD142, TF, TFA)
  Tag / fusion protein: 8xHis (C terminal on insert)
  Cloning method: Restriction Enzyme; 5′ cloning site unknown (unknown if destroyed)
Terms and licenses: Academic/Nonprofit Terms; Industry Terms: Not Available to Industry
How to cite: pcDNA3.1(-) HuTF-Fc-His tag was a gift from Alexander McLellan (Addgene plasmid # 183253 ; http://n2t.net/addgene:183253 ; RRID:Addgene_183253)
