[The description below was written by a language model from this plasmid's Addgene catalogue record and pLannotate feature annotations shown in this document.]
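Description:
pcDNA3.1(-) HuTF-Fc-His tag is a mammalian expression plasmid of about 6.8 kb, built on the pcDNA3.1 backbone, for producing a soluble, secreted form of human tissue factor (F3, also known as CD142). It is propagated in E. coli through a high-copy ColE1/pUC-type origin with ampicillin selection from the β-lactamase gene. An f1 origin is also present, which allows single-stranded DNA production. For stable selection in mammalian cells, an SV40 early promoter drives the neomycin phosphotransferase gene, terminated by an SV40 polyadenylation signal and conferring G418 resistance. The short lac, ble, bom and HIV-1 LTR fragments reported by the annotation tool appear to be backbone remnants or chance partial matches rather than functional parts of the design.

The expression cassette uses the human CMV immediate-early enhancer and promoter, followed by a T7 promoter that can support in vitro transcription or serve as a sequencing primer site. Downstream lies an open reading frame in which the tissue factor extracellular region is fused to the constant region of human IgG1 heavy chain (Fc), with an 8xHis tag recorded at the C terminus. Transcripts end at the bovine growth hormone polyadenylation signal. The automated annotation labels the F3 segment by its similarity to the bovine protein, but the catalogue entry specifies the human gene. The two annotated coding fragments also overlap slightly, so the exact fusion junction cannot be read from the table. Omitting the transmembrane and cytoplasmic portions lets the protein be released into the culture medium. The Fc moiety typically promotes dimerisation and allows capture on protein A or G, while the His tag allows metal-affinity purification. The recorded purpose is soluble expression of the TF extracellular domains as an Fc fusion; further applications are not stated.
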