Features (pLannotate 1.2.2; 21 found; start..end, strand, type, name):
     32..256     +  polyA_signal   bGH poly(A) signal: bovine growth hormone polyadenylation signal
    260..281     +  promoter       SV40 promoter (fragment): SV40 enhancer and early promoter
    302..730     +  rep_origin     f1 ori (sequence partly withheld): f1 bacteriophage origin of replication; arrow indicates direction of (+) strand synthesis
    744..1073    +  promoter       SV40 promoter: SV40 enhancer and early promoter
   1140..1931    +  CDS            neo: KKA2_KLEPN - Also known as kan, nptII. Experimental evidence at protein level: Swiss-Prot protein existence level 1. Resistance to kanamycin, neomycin, paromomycin, ribostamycin, butirosin and gentamicin B. From Klebsiella pneumoniae.
   1955..2113    +  CDS            ble (fragment): BLE_KLEPN - Experimental evidence at protein level: Swiss-Prot protein existence level 1. Binding protein with a strong affinity to the bleomycin family of antibiotics. Binds to CL990; an antimitotic-antibiotic compound. From Klebsiella pneumoniae.
   2108..2229    +  polyA_signal   SV40 poly(A) signal: SV40 polyadenylation signal
   2302..2318    -  protein_bind   lac operator: The lac repressor binds to the lac operator to inhibit transcription in E. coli. This inhibition can be relieved by adding lactose or isopropyl-β-D-thiogalactopyranoside (IPTG). lac repressor encoded by lacI
   2326..2356    -  promoter       lac promoter: promoter for the E. coli lac operon
   2371..2392    -  protein_bind   CAP binding site: CAP binding activates transcription in the presence of cAMP. E. coli catabolite activator protein
   2405..2497    -  CDS            lacI (fragment): lac repressor; lacI; The lac repressor binds to the lac operator to inhibit transcription in E. coli. This inhibition can be relieved by adding lactose or isopropyl-β-D-thiogalactopyranoside (IPTG).
   2680..3268    -  rep_origin     ori: high-copy-number ColE1/pMB1/pBR322/pUC origin of replication
   3439..4299    -  CDS            AmpR: β-lactamase; bla; confers resistance to ampicillin, carbenicillin, and related antibiotics
   4300..4404    -  promoter       AmpR promoter: bla
   4463..4515    -  misc_feature   bom (fragment): basis of mobility region from pBR322
   4670..5049    +  enhancer       CMV enhancer: human cytomegalovirus immediate early enhancer
   5050..5253    +  promoter       CMV promoter: human cytomegalovirus (CMV) immediate early promoter
   5249..5282    +  LTR            5' LTR (truncated) (fragment): truncated 5' long terminal repeat (LTR) from HIV-1
   5298..5316    +  promoter       T7 promoter: promoter for bacteriophage T7 RNA polymerase
   5471..6106    +  CDS            F3 (fragment) (sequence partly withheld): TF_BOVIN - Experimental evidence at protein level: Swiss-Prot protein existence level 1. Initiates blood coagulation by forming a complex with circulating factor VII or VIIa. The [TF:VIIa] complex activates factors IX or X by specific limited proteolysis. TF plays a role in normal hemostasis by initiating the cell-surface assembly and propagation of the coagulation protease cascade. From Bos taurus (Bovine).
   6017..6808    +  CDS            IGHG1 (fragment): IGHG1_HUMAN - Experimental evidence at protein level: Swiss-Prot protein existence level 1. Constant region of immunoglobulin heavy chains. Immunoglobulins, also known as antibodies, are membrane-bound or secreted glycoproteins produced by B lymphocytes. In the recognition phase of humoral immunity, the membrane-bound immunoglobulins serve as receptors which, upon binding of a specific antigen, trigger the clonal expansion and differentiation of B lymphocytes into immunoglobulins- secreting plasma cells. Secreted immunoglobulins mediate the effector phase of humoral immunity, which results in
>Addgene plasmid #183253 | pcDNA3.1(-) HuTF-Fc-His tag | addgene full sequence | sequence record 369717 | Addgene NGS Result
AGCTTAAGTTTAAACCGCTGATCAGCCTCGACTGTGCCTTCTAGTTGCCAGCCATCTGTTGTTTGCCCCT
CCCCCGTGCCTTCCTTGACCCTGGAAGGTGCCACTCCCACTGTCCTTTCCTAATAAAATGAGGAAATTGC
ATCGCATTGTCTGAGTAGGTGTCATTCTATTCTGGGGGGTGGGGTGGGGCAGGACAGCAAGGGGGAGGAT
TGGGAAGACAATAGCAGGCATGCTGGGGATGCGGTGGGCTCTATGGCTTCTGAGGCGGAAAGAACCAGCT
GGGGCTCTAGGGGGTATCCCC
[124 nt withheld, positions 302-425]
C
[91 nt withheld, positions 427-517]
A
[49 nt withheld, positions 519-567]
CCTTTGACGTTGGAGTCCACGTTCTTT
[37 nt withheld, positions 595-631]
ACCCTATCTCGGTCTATTCTTTTGATTTATAAGGGATTTTGCCGATTTCGGCCTATTGGTTAAAAAATGA
GCTGATTTAACAAAAATTTAACGCGAATTAATTCTGTGGAATGTGTGTCAGTTAGGGTGTGGAAAGTCCC
CAGGCTCCCCAGCAGGCAGAAGTATGCAAAGCATGCATCTCAATTAGTCAGCAACCAGGTGTGGAAAGTC
CCCAGGCTCCCCAGCAGGCAGAAGTATGCAAAGCATGCATCTCAATTAGTCAGCAACCATAGTCCCGCCC
CTAACTCCGCCCATCCCGCCCCTAACTCCGCCCAGTTCCGCCCATTCTCCGCCCCATGGCTGACTAATTT
TTTTTATTTATGCAGAGGCCGAGGCCGCCTCTGCCTCTGAGCTATTCCAGAAGTAGTGAGGAGGCTTTTT
TGGAGGCCTAGGCTTTTGCAAAAAGCTCCCGGGAGCTTGTATATCCATTTTCGGATCTGATCAAGAGACA
GGATGAGGATCGTTTCGCATGATTGAACAAGATGGATTGCACGCAGGTTCTCCGGCCGCTTGGGTGGAGA
GGCTATTCGGCTATGACTGGGCACAACAGACAATCGGCTGCTCTGATGCCGCCGTGTTCCGGCTGTCAGC
GCAGGGGCGCCCGGTTCTTTTTGTCAAGACCGACCTGTCCGGTGCCCTGAATGAACTGCAGGACGAGGCA
GCGCGGCTATCGTGGCTGGCCACGACGGGCGTTCCTTGCGCAGCTGTGCTCGACGTTGTCACTGAAGCGG
GAAGGGACTGGCTGCTATTGGGCGAAGTGCCGGGGCAGGATCTCCTGTCATCTCACCTTGCTCCTGCCGA
GAAAGTATCCATCATGGCTGATGCAATGCGGCGGCTGCATACGCTTGATCCGGCTACCTGCCCATTCGAC
CACCAAGCGAAACATCGCATCGAGCGAGCACGTACTCGGATGGAAGCCGGTCTTGTCGATCAGGATGATC
TGGACGAAGAGCATCAGGGGCTCGCGCCAGCCGAACTGTTCGCCAGGCTCAAGGCGCGCATGCCCGACGG
CGAGGATCTCGTCGTGACCCATGGCGATGCCTGCTTGCCGAATATCATGGTGGAAAATGGCCGCTTTTCT
GGATTCATCGACTGTGGCCGGCTGGGTGTGGCGGACCGCTATCAGGACATAGCGTTGGCTACCCGTGATA
TTGCTGAAGAGCTTGGCGGCGAATGGGCTGACCGCTTCCTCGTGCTTTACGGTATCGCCGCTCCCGATTC
GCAGCGCATCGCCTTCTATCGCCTTCTTGACGAGTTCTTCTGAGCGGGACTCTGGGGTTCGAAATGACCG
ACCAAGCGACGCCCAACCTGCCATCACGAGATTTCGATTCCACCGCCGCCTTCTATGAAAGGTTGGGCTT
CGGAATCGTTTTCCGGGACGCCGGCTGGATGATCCTCCAGCGCGGGGATCTCATGCTGGAGTTCTTCGCC
CACCCCAACTTGTTTATTGCAGCTTATAATGGTTACAAATAAAGCAATAGCATCACAAATTTCACAAATA
AAGCATTTTTTTCACTGCATTCTAGTTGTGGTTTGTCCAAACTCATCAATGTATCTTATCATGTCTGTAT
ACCGTCGACCTCTAGCTAGAGCTTGGCGTAATCATGGTCATAGCTGTTTCCTGTGTGAAATTGTTATCCG
CTCACAATTCCACACAACATACGAGCCGGAAGCATAAAGTGTAAAGCCTGGGGTGCCTAATGAGTGAGCT
AACTCACATTAATTGCGTTGCGCTCACTGCCCGCTTTCCAGTCGGGAAACCTGTCGTGCCAGCTGCATTA
ATGAATCGGCCAACGCGCGGGGAGAGGCGGTTTGCGTATTGGGCGCTCTTCCGCTTCCTCGCTCACTGAC
TCGCTGCGCTCGGTCGTTCGGCTGCGGCGAGCGGTATCAGCTCACTCAAAGGCGGTAATACGGTTATCCA
CAGAATCAGGGGATAACGCAGGAAAGAACATGTGAGCAAAAGGCCAGCAAAAGGCCAGGAACCGTAAAAA
GGCCGCGTTGCTGGCGTTTTTCCATAGGCTCCGCCCCCCTGACGAGCATCACAAAAATCGACGCTCAAGT
CAGAGGTGGCGAAACCCGACAGGACTATAAAGATACCAGGCGTTTCCCCCTGGAAGCTCCCTCGTGCGCT
CTCCTGTTCCGACCCTGCCGCTTACCGGATACCTGTCCGCCTTTCTCCCTTCGGGAAGCGTGGCGCTTTC
TCATAGCTCACGCTGTAGGTATCTCAGTTCGGTGTAGGTCGTTCGCTCCAAGCTGGGCTGTGTGCACGAA
CCCCCCGTTCAGCCCGACCGCTGCGCCTTATCCGGTAACTATCGTCTTGAGTCCAACCCGGTAAGACACG
ACTTATCGCCACTGGCAGCAGCCACTGGTAACAGGATTAGCAGAGCGAGGTATGTAGGCGGTGCTACAGA
GTTCTTGAAGTGGTGGCCTAACTACGGCTACACTAGAAGAACAGTATTTGGTATCTGCGCTCTGCTGAAG
CCAGTTACCTTCGGAAAAAGAGTTGGTAGCTCTTGATCCGGCAAACAAACCACCGCTGGTAGCGGTGGTT
TTTTTGTTTGCAAGCAGCAGATTACGCGCAGAAAAAAAGGATCTCAAGAAGATCCTTTGATCTTTTCTAC
GGGGTCTGACGCTCAGTGGAACGAAAACTCACGTTAAGGGATTTTGGTCATGAGATTATCAAAAAGGATC
TTCACCTAGATCCTTTTAAATTAAAAATGAAGTTTTAAATCAATCTAAAGTATATATGAGTAAACTTGGT
CTGACAGTTACCAATGCTTAATCAGTGAGGCACCTATCTCAGCGATCTGTCTATTTCGTTCATCCATAGT
TGCCTGACTCCCCGTCGTGTAGATAACTACGATACGGGAGGGCTTACCATCTGGCCCCAGTGCTGCAATG
ATACCGCGAGACCCACGCTCACCGGCTCCAGATTTATCAGCAATAAACCAGCCAGCCGGAAGGGCCGAGC
GCAGAAGTGGTCCTGCAACTTTATCCGCCTCCATCCAGTCTATTAATTGTTGCCGGGAAGCTAGAGTAAG
TAGTTCGCCAGTTAATAGTTTGCGCAACGTTGTTGCCATTGCTACAGGCATCGTGGTGTCACGCTCGTCG
TTTGGTATGGCTTCATTCAGCTCCGGTTCCCAACGATCAAGGCGAGTTACATGATCCCCCATGTTGTGCA
AAAAAGCGGTTAGCTCCTTCGGTCCTCCGATCGTTGTCAGAAGTAAGTTGGCCGCAGTGTTATCACTCAT
GGTTATGGCAGCACTGCATAATTCTCTTACTGTCATGCCATCCGTAAGATGCTTTTCTGTGACTGGTGAG
TACTCAACCAAGTCATTCTGAGAATAGTGTATGCGGCGACCGAGTTGCTCTTGCCCGGCGTCAATACGGG
ATAATACCGCGCCACATAGCAGAACTTTAAAAGTGCTCATCATTGGAAAACGTTCTTCGGGGCGAAAACT
CTCAAGGATCTTACCGCTGTTGAGATCCAGTTCGATGTAACCCACTCGTGCACCCAACTGATCTTCAGCA
TCTTTTACTTTCACCAGCGTTTCTGGGTGAGCAAAAACAGGAAGGCAAAATGCCGCAAAAAAGGGAATAA
GGGCGACACGGAAATGTTGAATACTCATACTCTTCCTTTTTCAATATTATTGAAGCATTTATCAGGGTTA
TTGTCTCATGAGCGGATACATATTTGAATGTATTTAGAAAAATAAACAAATAGGGGTTCCGCGCACATTT
CCCCGAAAAGTGCCACCTGACGTCGACGGATCGGGAGATCTCCCGATCCCCTATGGTGCACTCTCAGTAC
AATCTGCTCTGATGCCGCATAGTTAAGCCAGTATCTGCTCCCTGCTTGTGTGTTGGAGGTCGCTGAGTAG
TGCGCGAGCAAAATTTAAGCTACAACAAGGCAAGGCTTGACCGACAATTGCATGAAGAATCTGCTTAGGG
TTAGGCGTTTTGCGCTGCTTCGCGATGTACGGGCCAGATATACGCGTTGACATTGATTATTGACTAGTTA
TTAATAGTAATCAATTACGGGGTCATTAGTTCATAGCCCATATATGGAGTTCCGCGTTACATAACTTACG
GTAAATGGCCCGCCTGGCTGACCGCCCAACGACCCCCGCCCATTGACGTCAATAATGACGTATGTTCCCA
TAGTAACGCCAATAGGGACTTTCCATTGACGTCAATGGGTGGAGTATTTACGGTAAACTGCCCACTTGGC
AGTACATCAAGTGTATCATATGCCAAGTACGCCCCCTATTGACGTCAATGACGGTAAATGGCCCGCCTGG
CATTATGCCCAGTACATGACCTTATGGGACTTTCCTACTTGGCAGTACATCTACGTATTAGTCATCGCTA
TTACCATGGTGATGCGGTTTTGGCAGTACATCAATGGGCGTGGATAGCGGTTTGACTCACGGGGATTTCC
AAGTCTCCACCCCATTGACGTCAATGGGAGTTTGTTTTGGCACCAAAATCAACGGGACTTTCCAAAATGT
CGTAACAACTCCGCCCCATTGACGCAAATGGGCGGTAGGCGTGTACGGTGGGAGGTCTATATAAGCAGAG
CTCTCTGGCTAACTAGAGAACCCACTGCTTACTGGCTTATCGAAATTAATACGACTCACTATAGGGAGAC
CCAAGCTGGCTAGCGTTTAAACGGGCCCTCTAGACTCGAGCGGCCGCCACTGTGCTGGATATCTGCAGAA
TTCGGCCTCTGAGGCCACCATGCGAAGGATGCAACTTCTTCTGCTCATCGCACTTTCCTTGGCGCTGGTG
ACAAATAGTACTACA
[240 nt withheld, positions 5477-5716]
AGCACCGGTTCTGCTGGGGAGCCTCTGTATGAGAACTCCCCAGAGTTCACACCTTACCTGGAGACAAACC
TCGGACAGCCAACAATTCAGAGTTTTGAACAGGTGGGAACAAAAGTGAATGTGACCGTAGAAGATGAACG
GACTTTAGTCAGAAGGAACAACACTTTCCTAAGCCTCCGGGATGTTTTTGGCAAGGACTTAATTTATACA
CTTTATTATTGGAAATCTTCAAGTTCAGGAAAGAAAACAGCCAAAACAAACACTAATGAGTTTTTGATTG
ATGTGGATAAAGGAGAAAACTACTGTTTCAGTGTTCAAGCAGTGATTCCCTCCCGAACAGTTAACCGGAA
GAGTACAGACAGCCCGGTAGAGTGTATGGGCCAGGAGAAAGGGGAGTTCAGAGAAGGTACCGACAAAACT
CACACATGCCCACCGTGCCCAGCACCTGAACTCCTGGGGGGACCGTCAGTCTTCCTCTTCCCCCCAAAAC
CCAAGGACACCCTCATGATCTCCCGGACCCCTGAGGTCACATGCGTGGTGGTGGACGTGAGCCACGAAGA
CCCTGAGGTCAAGTTCAACTGGTACGTGGACGGCGTGGAGGTGCATAATGCCAAGACAAAGCCGCGGGAG
GAGCAGTACAACAGCACGTACCGTGTGGTCAGCGTCCTCACCGTCCTGCACCAGGACTGGCTGAATGGCA
AGGAGTACAAGTGCAAGGTCTCCAACAAAGCCCTCCCAGCCCCCATCGAGAAAACCATCTCCAAAGCCAA
AGGGCAGCCCCGAGAACCACAGGTGTACACCCTGCCCCCATCCCGGGAGGAGATGACCAAGAACCAGGTC
AGCCTGACCTGCCTGGTCAAAGGCTTCTATCCCAGCGACATCGCCGTGGAGTGGGAGAGCAATGGGCAGC
CGGAGAACAACTACAAGACCACGCCTCCCGTGCTGGACTCCGACGGCTCCTTCTTCCTCTACAGCAAGCT
CACCGTGGACAAGAGCAGGTGGCAGCAGGGGAACGTCTTCTCATGCTCCGTGATGCACGAGGCTCTGCAC
AACCACTACACGCAGAAGAGCCTCTCCCTGTCTCCGGGTAAACATCACCACCATCACCATCATCACTGAG
GCCTGTCAGGCCA
